Addgene plasmid #153208: px551-mSncg-0.27kb-HA-SpCas9
Purpose: Truncated Mouse gamma-synuclein (mSncg-0.27kb) promoter-mediates HA and Cas9 expression in retinal ganglion cells
Depositing lab: Yang Hu. Depositing organization: Stanford University. Publication: Mouse gamma-Synuclein Promoter-Mediated Gene Expression and Editing in Mammalian Retinal Ganglion Cells. Wang Q, Zhuang PS, Huang H, Li L, Liu L, Webber HC, Dalal R, Siew L, Fligor CM, Chang KC, Nahmou M, Kreymerman A, Sun Y, Meyer JS, Goldberg JL, Hu Y. J Neurosci. 2020 Apr 9. pii: JNEUROSCI.0102-20.2020. doi: 10.1523/JNEUROSCI.0102-20.2020. PubMed 32300046.
Backbone
  Vector backbone: pX551
  Backbone size w/o insert (bp): 3250
  Total vector size (bp): 7420
  Vector type: Mammalian Expression, AAV, CRISPR
Growth in bacteria
  Bacterial resistance: Ampicillin, 100 μg/mL
  Growth temperature: 37°C
  Growth strain: NEB Stable
  Copy number: Unknown
Gene/Insert
  Gene/Insert name: Cas9
  Insert size (bp): 4170
  Promoter: Truncated mSncg (0.27kb)
  Tag / fusion protein: HA (N terminal on insert)
  Cloning method: Unknown
  Sequencing primers: 5′ UNKNOWN
Terms and licenses: Academic/Nonprofit Terms; Industry Terms: Not Available to Industry
How to cite: px551-mSncg-0.27kb-HA-SpCas9 was a gift from Yang Hu (Addgene plasmid # 153208 ; http://n2t.net/addgene:153208 ; RRID:Addgene_153208)
