[The description below was written by a language model from this plasmid's Addgene catalogue record and pLannotate feature annotations shown in this document.]
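Description:
px551-mSncg-0.27kb-HA-SpCas9 is an AAV transfer plasmid built on the pX551 backbone for delivering Streptococcus pyogenes Cas9 to mammalian retinal ganglion cells. It is about 7.4 kb in total and is maintained in bacteria through a high-copy ColE1/pUC-type origin with ampicillin selection (β-lactamase under its own promoter). An f1 phage origin is also present, along with small remnants of pBR322 bom and rop sequences. The record lists a recombination-deficient growth strain, consistent with the need to keep the AAV inverted terminal repeats stable.

The expression cassette lies between AAV2 ITRs, which allow the intervening DNA to be replicated and packaged into recombinant AAV particles when helper functions are supplied. The annotation detects a full ITR downstream of the cassette but only short fragments of the upstream one. Transcription is driven by a truncated 0.27 kb mouse gamma-synuclein (mSncg) promoter, which is named in the catalogue entry but not picked up in the feature table; it presumably occupies the unannotated stretch between the upstream ITR and the coding sequence. The promoter drives an N-terminally HA-tagged SpCas9, annotated as two contiguous segments that together form the full-length open reading frame, followed by a short synthetic polyadenylation signal. The compact promoter and poly(A) help keep the large Cas9 gene within AAV packaging capacity.

No guide RNA cassette is annotated, so the guide would have to be supplied separately, for example from a second vector. The stated use is to restrict Cas9 expression, detectable via the HA epitope, to retinal ganglion cells for gene editing.
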