Features (pLannotate 1.2.2; 14 found; start..end, strand, type, name):
     12..39      +  repeat_region  AAV2 ITR (fragment): inverted terminal repeat of adeno-associated virus serotype 2 inverted
     68..95      +  repeat_region  AAV2 ITR (fragment): inverted terminal repeat of adeno-associated virus serotype 2 inverted
    423..450     +  CDS            3xHA (fragment): three tandem HA epitope tags
    483..2084    +  CDS            Cas9(N): N-terminal portion of Streptococcus pyogenes Cas9 (Zetsche et al., 2015)
   2085..4583    +  CDS            Cas9(C): C-terminal portion of Streptococcus pyogenes Cas9 (Zetsche et al., 2015)
   4626..4674    +  polyA_signal   poly(A) signal: synthetic polyadenylation signal
   4682..4822    +  repeat_region  AAV2 ITR: inverted terminal repeat of adeno-associated virus serotype 2 inverted
   4827..4878    -  misc_feature   bom (fragment): basis of mobility region from pBR322
   4897..5352    +  rep_origin     f1 ori (sequence partly withheld): f1 bacteriophage origin of replication; arrow indicates direction of (+) strand synthesis
   5353..5402    -  misc_feature   bom (fragment): basis of mobility region from pBR322
   5504..5539    -  CDS            rop (fragment): Rop protein, which maintains plasmids at low copy number; rop
   5634..5738    +  promoter       AmpR promoter: bla
   5739..6599    +  CDS            AmpR: β-lactamase; bla; confers resistance to ampicillin, carbenicillin, and related antibiotics
   6770..7358    +  rep_origin     ori: high-copy-number ColE1/pMB1/pBR322/pUC origin of replication
>Addgene plasmid #153208 | px551-mSncg-0.27kb-HA-SpCas9 | addgene full sequence | sequence record 302060 | Addgene NGS Result
CCTGCAGGCAGCTGCGCGCTCGCTCGCTCACTGAGGCCGCCCGGGCGTCGGGCGACCTTTGGTCGCCCGG
CCTCAGTGAGCGAGCGAGCGCGCAGAGAGGGAGTGGCCAACTCCATCACTAGGGGTTCCTGCGGCCTCTA
GAAAGAGTCAGCAGGGCAGAATAGAGCCAGTAGGGGCCCGGGCCCTGCTCGCTGGTATCCCCGTGAGGCA
TGCCTTCTCTCTGGCCCGCCCTCCCTGCCCCCACCCTGGCCCGGGCTGGCTGGGCTCCAGCCAGCAGCCA
CAGCATCAATATTTCATCTGCGTCAATAAGAGGCAGTAGCAGCAGAGACAGCGGCTGCGGCAGCACTCCA
GTCCATAGCTTGCAGCAGCCAGGTTCCATCCTTGCAAACACCATGGACGTCTTCAAGACCGGTGCCACCA
TGTACCCATACGATGTTCCAGATTACGCTTCGCCGAAGAAAAAGCGCAAGGTCGAAGCGTCCGACAAGAA
GTACAGCATCGGCCTGGACATCGGCACCAACTCTGTGGGCTGGGCCGTGATCACCGACGAGTACAAGGTG
CCCAGCAAGAAATTCAAGGTGCTGGGCAACACCGACCGGCACAGCATCAAGAAGAACCTGATCGGAGCCC
TGCTGTTCGACAGCGGCGAAACAGCCGAGGCCACCCGGCTGAAGAGAACCGCCAGAAGAAGATACACCAG
ACGGAAGAACCGGATCTGCTATCTGCAAGAGATCTTCAGCAACGAGATGGCCAAGGTGGACGACAGCTTC
TTCCACAGACTGGAAGAGTCCTTCCTGGTGGAAGAGGATAAGAAGCACGAGCGGCACCCCATCTTCGGCA
ACATCGTGGACGAGGTGGCCTACCACGAGAAGTACCCCACCATCTACCACCTGAGAAAGAAACTGGTGGA
CAGCACCGACAAGGCCGACCTGCGGCTGATCTATCTGGCCCTGGCCCACATGATCAAGTTCCGGGGCCAC
TTCCTGATCGAGGGCGACCTGAACCCCGACAACAGCGACGTGGACAAGCTGTTCATCCAGCTGGTGCAGA
CCTACAACCAGCTGTTCGAGGAAAACCCCATCAACGCCAGCGGCGTGGACGCCAAGGCCATCCTGTCTGC
CAGACTGAGCAAGAGCAGACGGCTGGAAAATCTGATCGCCCAGCTGCCCGGCGAGAAGAAGAATGGCCTG
TTCGGAAACCTGATTGCCCTGAGCCTGGGCCTGACCCCCAACTTCAAGAGCAACTTCGACCTGGCCGAGG
ATGCCAAACTGCAGCTGAGCAAGGACACCTACGACGACGACCTGGACAACCTGCTGGCCCAGATCGGCGA
CCAGTACGCCGACCTGTTTCTGGCCGCCAAGAACCTGTCCGACGCCATCCTGCTGAGCGACATCCTGAGA
GTGAACACCGAGATCACCAAGGCCCCCCTGAGCGCCTCTATGATCAAGAGATACGACGAGCACCACCAGG
ACCTGACCCTGCTGAAAGCTCTCGTGCGGCAGCAGCTGCCTGAGAAGTACAAAGAGATTTTCTTCGACCA
GAGCAAGAACGGCTACGCCGGCTACATTGACGGCGGAGCCAGCCAGGAAGAGTTCTACAAGTTCATCAAG
CCCATCCTGGAAAAGATGGACGGCACCGAGGAACTGCTCGTGAAGCTGAACAGAGAGGACCTGCTGCGGA
AGCAGCGGACCTTCGACAACGGCAGCATCCCCCACCAGATCCACCTGGGAGAGCTGCACGCCATTCTGCG
GCGGCAGGAAGATTTTTACCCATTCCTGAAGGACAACCGGGAAAAGATCGAGAAGATCCTGACCTTCCGC
ATCCCCTACTACGTGGGCCCTCTGGCCAGGGGAAACAGCAGATTCGCCTGGATGACCAGAAAGAGCGAGG
AAACCATCACCCCCTGGAACTTCGAGGAAGTGGTGGACAAGGGCGCTTCCGCCCAGAGCTTCATCGAGCG
GATGACCAACTTCGATAAGAACCTGCCCAACGAGAAGGTGCTGCCCAAGCACAGCCTGCTGTACGAGTAC
TTCACCGTGTATAACGAGCTGACCAAAGTGAAATACGTGACCGAGGGAATGAGAAAGCCCGCCTTCCTGA
GCGGCGAGCAGAAAAAGGCCATCGTGGACCTGCTGTTCAAGACCAACCGGAAAGTGACCGTGAAGCAGCT
GAAAGAGGACTACTTCAAGAAAATCGAGTGCTTCGACTCCGTGGAAATCTCCGGCGTGGAAGATCGGTTC
AACGCCTCCCTGGGCACATACCACGATCTGCTGAAAATTATCAAGGACAAGGACTTCCTGGACAATGAGG
AAAACGAGGACATTCTGGAAGATATCGTGCTGACCCTGACACTGTTTGAGGACAGAGAGATGATCGAGGA
ACGGCTGAAAACCTATGCCCACCTGTTCGACGACAAAGTGATGAAGCAGCTGAAGCGGCGGAGATACACC
GGCTGGGGCAGGCTGAGCCGGAAGCTGATCAACGGCATCCGGGACAAGCAGTCCGGCAAGACAATCCTGG
ATTTCCTGAAGTCCGACGGCTTCGCCAACAGAAACTTCATGCAGCTGATCCACGACGACAGCCTGACCTT
TAAAGAGGACATCCAGAAAGCCCAGGTGTCCGGCCAGGGCGATAGCCTGCACGAGCACATTGCCAATCTG
GCCGGCAGCCCCGCCATTAAGAAGGGCATCCTGCAGACAGTGAAGGTGGTGGACGAGCTCGTGAAAGTGA
TGGGCCGGCACAAGCCCGAGAACATCGTGATCGAAATGGCCAGAGAGAACCAGACCACCCAGAAGGGACA
GAAGAACAGCCGCGAGAGAATGAAGCGGATCGAAGAGGGCATCAAAGAGCTGGGCAGCCAGATCCTGAAA
GAACACCCCGTGGAAAACACCCAGCTGCAGAACGAGAAGCTGTACCTGTACTACCTGCAGAATGGGCGGG
ATATGTACGTGGACCAGGAACTGGACATCAACCGGCTGTCCGACTACGATGTGGACCATATCGTGCCTCA
GAGCTTTCTGAAGGACGACTCCATCGACAACAAGGTGCTGACCAGAAGCGACAAGAACCGGGGCAAGAGC
GACAACGTGCCCTCCGAAGAGGTCGTGAAGAAGATGAAGAACTACTGGCGGCAGCTGCTGAACGCCAAGC
TGATTACCCAGAGAAAGTTCGACAATCTGACCAAGGCCGAGAGAGGCGGCCTGAGCGAACTGGATAAGGC
CGGCTTCATCAAGAGACAGCTGGTGGAAACCCGGCAGATCACAAAGCACGTGGCACAGATCCTGGACTCC
CGGATGAACACTAAGTACGACGAGAATGACAAGCTGATCCGGGAAGTGAAAGTGATCACCCTGAAGTCCA
AGCTGGTGTCCGATTTCCGGAAGGATTTCCAGTTTTACAAAGTGCGCGAGATCAACAACTACCACCACGC
CCACGACGCCTACCTGAACGCCGTCGTGGGAACCGCCCTGATCAAAAAGTACCCTAAGCTGGAAAGCGAG
TTCGTGTACGGCGACTACAAGGTGTACGACGTGCGGAAGATGATCGCCAAGAGCGAGCAGGAAATCGGCA
AGGCTACCGCCAAGTACTTCTTCTACAGCAACATCATGAACTTTTTCAAGACCGAGATTACCCTGGCCAA
CGGCGAGATCCGGAAGCGGCCTCTGATCGAGACAAACGGCGAAACCGGGGAGATCGTGTGGGATAAGGGC
CGGGATTTTGCCACCGTGCGGAAAGTGCTGAGCATGCCCCAAGTGAATATCGTGAAAAAGACCGAGGTGC
AGACAGGCGGCTTCAGCAAAGAGTCTATCCTGCCCAAGAGGAACAGCGATAAGCTGATCGCCAGAAAGAA
GGACTGGGACCCTAAGAAGTACGGCGGCTTCGACAGCCCCACCGTGGCCTATTCTGTGCTGGTGGTGGCC
AAAGTGGAAAAGGGCAAGTCCAAGAAACTGAAGAGTGTGAAAGAGCTGCTGGGGATCACCATCATGGAAA
GAAGCAGCTTCGAGAAGAATCCCATCGACTTTCTGGAAGCCAAGGGCTACAAAGAAGTGAAAAAGGACCT
GATCATCAAGCTGCCTAAGTACTCCCTGTTCGAGCTGGAAAACGGCCGGAAGAGAATGCTGGCCTCTGCC
GGCGAACTGCAGAAGGGAAACGAACTGGCCCTGCCCTCCAAATATGTGAACTTCCTGTACCTGGCCAGCC
ACTATGAGAAGCTGAAGGGCTCCCCCGAGGATAATGAGCAGAAACAGCTGTTTGTGGAACAGCACAAGCA
CTACCTGGACGAGATCATCGAGCAGATCAGCGAGTTCTCCAAGAGAGTGATCCTGGCCGACGCTAATCTG
GACAAAGTGCTGTCCGCCTACAACAAGCACCGGGATAAGCCCATCAGAGAGCAGGCCGAGAATATCATCC
ACCTGTTTACCCTGACCAATCTGGGAGCCCCTGCCGCCTTCAAGTACTTTGACACCACCATCGACCGGAA
GAGGTACACCAGCACCAAAGAGGTGCTGGACGCCACCCTGATCCACCAGAGCATCACCGGCCTGTACGAG
ACACGGATCGACCTGTCTCAGCTGGGAGGCGACAGCCCCAAGAAGAAGAGAAAGGTGGAGGCCAGCTAAG
AATTCAATAAAAGATCTTTATTTTCATTAGATCTGTGTGTTGGTTTTTTGTGTGCGGCCGCAGGAACCCC
TAGTGATGGAGTTGGCCACTCCCTCTCTGCGCGCTCGCTCGCTCACTGAGGCCGGGCGACCAAAGGTCGC
CCGACGCCCGGGCTTTGCCCGGGCGGCCTCAGTGAGCGAGCGAGCGCGCAGCTGCCTGCAGGGGCGCCTG
ATGCGGTATTTTCTCCTTACGCATCTGTGCGGTATTTCACACCGCATA
[95 nt withheld, positions 4879-4973]
T
[46 nt withheld, positions 4975-5020]
C
[141 nt withheld, positions 5022-5162]
CCTTTGACGTTGGAGTCCACGTTCTTT
[37 nt withheld, positions 5190-5226]
ACTCTATCTCGGGCTATTCTTTTGATTTATAAGGGATTTTGCCGATTTCGGTCTATTGGTTAAAAAATGA
GCTGATTTAACAAAAATTTAACGCGAATTTTAACAAAATATTAACGTTTACAATTTTATGGTGCACTCTC
AGTACAATCTGCTCTGATGCCGCATAGTTAAGCCAGCCCCGACACCCGCCAACACCCGCTGACGCGCCCT
GACGGGCTTGTCTGCTCCCGGCATCCGCTTACAGACAAGCTGTGACCGTCTCCGGGAGCTGCATGTGTCA
GAGGTTTTCACCGTCATCACCGAAACGCGCGAGACGAAAGGGCCTCGTGATACGCCTATTTTTATAGGTT
AATGTCATGATAATAATGGTTTCTTAGACGTCAGGTGGCACTTTTCGGGGAAATGTGCGCGGAACCCCTA
TTTGTTTATTTTTCTAAATACATTCAAATATGTATCCGCTCATGAGACAATAACCCTGATAAATGCTTCA
ATAATATTGAAAAAGGAAGAGTATGAGTATTCAACATTTCCGTGTCGCCCTTATTCCCTTTTTTGCGGCA
TTTTGCCTTCCTGTTTTTGCTCACCCAGAAACGCTGGTGAAAGTAAAAGATGCTGAAGATCAGTTGGGTG
CACGAGTGGGTTACATCGAACTGGATCTCAACAGCGGTAAGATCCTTGAGAGTTTTCGCCCCGAAGAACG
TTTTCCAATGATGAGCACTTTTAAAGTTCTGCTATGTGGCGCGGTATTATCCCGTATTGACGCCGGGCAA
GAGCAACTCGGTCGCCGCATACACTATTCTCAGAATGACTTGGTTGAGTACTCACCAGTCACAGAAAAGC
ATCTTACGGATGGCATGACAGTAAGAGAATTATGCAGTGCTGCCATAACCATGAGTGATAACACTGCGGC
CAACTTACTTCTGACAACGATCGGAGGACCGAAGGAGCTAACCGCTTTTTTGCACAACATGGGGGATCAT
GTAACTCGCCTTGATCGTTGGGAACCGGAGCTGAATGAAGCCATACCAAACGACGAGCGTGACACCACGA
TGCCTGTAGCAATGGCAACAACGTTGCGCAAACTATTAACTGGCGAACTACTTACTCTAGCTTCCCGGCA
ACAATTAATAGACTGGATGGAGGCGGATAAAGTTGCAGGACCACTTCTGCGCTCGGCCCTTCCGGCTGGC
TGGTTTATTGCTGATAAATCTGGAGCCGGTGAGCGTGGAAGCCGCGGTATCATTGCAGCACTGGGGCCAG
ATGGTAAGCCCTCCCGTATCGTAGTTATCTACACGACGGGGAGTCAGGCAACTATGGATGAACGAAATAG
ACAGATCGCTGAGATAGGTGCCTCACTGATTAAGCATTGGTAACTGTCAGACCAAGTTTACTCATATATA
CTTTAGATTGATTTAAAACTTCATTTTTAATTTAAAAGGATCTAGGTGAAGATCCTTTTTGATAATCTCA
TGACCAAAATCCCTTAACGTGAGTTTTCGTTCCACTGAGCGTCAGACCCCGTAGAAAAGATCAAAGGATC
TTCTTGAGATCCTTTTTTTCTGCGCGTAATCTGCTGCTTGCAAACAAAAAAACCACCGCTACCAGCGGTG
GTTTGTTTGCCGGATCAAGAGCTACCAACTCTTTTTCCGAAGGTAACTGGCTTCAGCAGAGCGCAGATAC
CAAATACTGTTCTTCTAGTGTAGCCGTAGTTAGGCCACCACTTCAAGAACTCTGTAGCACCGCCTACATA
CCTCGCTCTGCTAATCCTGTTACCAGTGGCTGCTGCCAGTGGCGATAAGTCGTGTCTTACCGGGTTGGAC
TCAAGACGATAGTTACCGGATAAGGCGCAGCGGTCGGGCTGAACGGGGGGTTCGTGCACACAGCCCAGCT
TGGAGCGAACGACCTACACCGAACTGAGATACCTACAGCGTGAGCTATGAGAAAGCGCCACGCTTCCCGA
AGGGAGAAAGGCGGACAGGTATCCGGTAAGCGGCAGGGTCGGAACAGGAGAGCGCACGAGGGAGCTTCCA
GGGGGAAACGCCTGGTATCTTTATAGTCCTGTCGGGTTTCGCCACCTCTGACTTGAGCGTCGATTTTTGT
GATGCTCGTCAGGGGGGCGGAGCCTATGGAAAAACGCCAGCAACGCGGCCTTTTTACGGTTCCTGGCCTT
TTGCTGGCCTTTTGCTCACATGT
