>Addgene plasmid #153208 | px551-mSncg-0.27kb-HA-SpCas9 | depositor partial sequence | sequence record 296548 | px551-mSncg-0.27kb-HA-SpCas9 sequence 4812 bps
CCTGCAGGCAGCTGCGCGCTCGCTCGCTCACTGAGGCCGCCCGGGCGTCGGGCGACCTTTGGTCGCCCGG
CCTCAGTGAGCGAGCGAGCGCGCAGAGAGGGAGTGGCCAACTCCATCACTAGGGGTTCCTGCGGCCTCTA
GAAAGAGTCAGCAGGGCAGAATAGAGCCAGTAGGGGCCCGGGCCCTGCTCGCTGGTATCCCCGTGAGGCA
TGCCTTCTCTCTGGCCCGCCCTCCCTGCCCCCACCCTGGCCCGGGCTGGCTGGGCTCCAGCCAGCAGCCA
CAGCATCAATATTTCATCTGCGTCAATAAGAGGCAGTAGCAGCAGAGACAGCGGCTGCGGCAGCACTCCA
GTCCATAGCTTGCAGCAGCCAGGTTCCATCCTTGCAAACACCATGGACGTCTTCAAGACCGGTCGCCACC
ATGTACCCATACGATGTTCCAGATTACGCTTCGCCGAAGAAAAAGCGCAAGGTCGAAGCGTCCGACAAGA
AGTACAGCATCGGCCTGGACATCGGCACCAACTCTGTGGGCTGGGCCGTGATCACCGACGAGTACAAGGT
GCCCAGCAAGAAATTCAAGGTGCTGGGCAACACCGACCGGCACAGCATCAAGAAGAACCTGATCGGAGCC
CTGCTGTTCGACAGCGGCGAAACAGCCGAGGCCACCCGGCTGAAGAGAACCGCCAGAAGAAGATACACCA
GACGGAAGAACCGGATCTGCTATCTGCAAGAGATCTTCAGCAACGAGATGGCCAAGGTGGACGACAGCTT
CTTCCACAGACTGGAAGAGTCCTTCCTGGTGGAAGAGGATAAGAAGCACGAGCGGCACCCCATCTTCGGC
AACATCGTGGACGAGGTGGCCTACCACGAGAAGTACCCCACCATCTACCACCTGAGAAAGAAACTGGTGG
ACAGCACCGACAAGGCCGACCTGCGGCTGATCTATCTGGCCCTGGCCCACATGATCAAGTTCCGGGGCCA
CTTCCTGATCGAGGGCGACCTGAACCCCGACAACAGCGACGTGGACAAGCTGTTCATCCAGCTGGTGCAG
ACCTACAACCAGCTGTTCGAGGAAAACCCCATCAACGCCAGCGGCGTGGACGCCAAGGCCATCCTGTCTG
CCAGACTGAGCAAGAGCAGACGGCTGGAAAATCTGATCGCCCAGCTGCCCGGCGAGAAGAAGAATGGCCT
GTTCGGCAACCTGATTGCCCTGAGCCTGGGCCTGACCCCCAACTTCAAGAGCAACTTCGACCTGGCCGAG
GATGCCAAACTGCAGCTGAGCAAGGACACCTACGACGACGACCTGGACAACCTGCTGGCCCAGATCGGCG
ACCAGTACGCCGACCTGTTTCTGGCCGCCAAGAACCTGTCCGACGCCATCCTGCTGAGCGACATCCTGAG
AGTGAACACCGAGATCACCAAGGCCCCCCTGAGCGCCTCTATGATCAAGAGATACGACGAGCACCACCAG
GACCTGACCCTGCTGAAAGCTCTCGTGCGGCAGCAGCTGCCTGAGAAGTACAAAGAGATTTTCTTCGACC
AGAGCAAGAACGGCTACGCCGGCTACATTGACGGCGGAGCCAGCCAGGAAGAGTTCTACAAGTTCATCAA
GCCCATCCTGGAAAAGATGGACGGCACCGAGGAACTGCTCGTGAAGCTGAACAGAGAGGACCTGCTGCGG
AAGCAGCGGACCTTCGACAACGGCAGCATCCCCCACCAGATCCACCTGGGAGAGCTGCACGCCATTCTGC
GGCGGCAGGAAGATTTTTACCCATTCCTGAAGGACAACCGGGAAAAGATCGAGAAGATCCTGACCTTCCG
CATCCCCTACTACGTGGGCCCTCTGGCCAGGGGAAACAGCAGATTCGCCTGGATGACCAGAAAGAGCGAG
GAAACCATCACCCCCTGGAACTTCGAGGAAGTGGTGGACAAGGGCGCTTCCGCCCAGAGCTTCATCGAGC
GGATGACCAACTTCGATAAGAACCTGCCCAACGAGAAGGTGCTGCCCAAGCACAGCCTGCTGTACGAGTA
CTTCACCGTGTATAACGAGCTGACCAAAGTGAAATACGTGACCGAGGGAATGAGAAAGCCCGCCTTCCTG
AGCGGCGAGCAGAAAAAGGCCATCGTGGACCTGCTGTTCAAGACCAACCGGAAAGTGACCGTGAAGCAGC
TGAAAGAGGACTACTTCAAGAAAATCGAGTGCTTCGACTCCGTGGAAATCTCCGGCGTGGAAGATCGGTT
CAACGCCTCCCTGGGCACATACCACGATCTGCTGAAAATTATCAAGGACAAGGACTTCCTGGACAATGAG
GAAAACGAGGACATTCTGGAAGATATCGTGCTGACCCTGACACTGTTTGAGGACAGAGAGATGATCGAGG
AACGGCTGAAAACCTATGCCCACCTGTTCGACGACAAAGTGATGAAGCAGCTGAAGCGGCGGAGATACAC
CGGCTGGGGCAGGCTGAGCCGGAAGCTGATCAACGGCATCCGGGACAAGCAGTCCGGCAAGACAATCCTG
GATTTCCTGAAGTCCGACGGCTTCGCCAACAGAAACTTCATGCAGCTGATCCACGACGACAGCCTGACCT
TTAAAGAGGACATCCAGAAAGCCCAGGTGTCCGGCCAGGGCGATAGCCTGCACGAGCACATTGCCAATCT
GGCCGGCAGCCCCGCCATTAAGAAGGGCATCCTGCAGACAGTGAAGGTGGTGGACGAGCTCGTGAAAGTG
ATGGGCCGGCACAAGCCCGAGAACATCGTGATCGAAATGGCCAGAGAGAACCAGACCACCCAGAAGGGAC
AGAAGAACAGCCGCGAGAGAATGAAGCGGATCGAAGAGGGCATCAAAGAGCTGGGCAGCCAGATCCTGAA
AGAACACCCCGTGGAAAACACCCAGCTGCAGAACGAGAAGCTGTACCTGTACTACCTGCAGAATGGGCGG
GATATGTACGTGGACCAGGAACTGGACATCAACCGGCTGTCCGACTACGATGTGGACCATATCGTGCCTC
AGAGCTTTCTGAAGGACGACTCCATCGACAACAAGGTGCTGACCAGAAGCGACAAGAACCGGGGCAAGAG
CGACAACGTGCCCTCCGAAGAGGTCGTGAAGAAGATGAAGAACTACTGGCGGCAGCTGCTGAACGCCAAG
CTGATTACCCAGAGAAAGTTCGACAATCTGACCAAGGCCGAGAGAGGCGGCCTGAGCGAACTGGATAAGG
CCGGCTTCATCAAGAGACAGCTGGTGGAAACCCGGCAGATCACAAAGCACGTGGCACAGATCCTGGACTC
CCGGATGAACACTAAGTACGACGAGAATGACAAGCTGATCCGGGAAGTGAAAGTGATCACCCTGAAGTCC
AAGCTGGTGTCCGATTTCCGGAAGGATTTCCAGTTTTACAAAGTGCGCGAGATCAACAACTACCACCACG
CCCACGACGCCTACCTGAACGCCGTCGTGGGAACCGCCCTGATCAAAAAGTACCCTAAGCTGGAAAGCGA
GTTCGTGTACGGCGACTACAAGGTGTACGACGTGCGGAAGATGATCGCCAAGAGCGAGCAGGAAATCGGC
AAGGCTACCGCCAAGTACTTCTTCTACAGCAACATCATGAACTTTTTCAAGACCGAGATTACCCTGGCCA
ACGGCGAGATCCGGAAGCGGCCTCTGATCGAGACAAACGGCGAAACCGGGGAGATCGTGTGGGATAAGGG
CCGGGATTTTGCCACCGTGCGGAAAGTGCTGAGCATGCCCCAAGTGAATATCGTGAAAAAGACCGAGGTG
CAGACAGGCGGCTTCAGCAAAGAGTCTATCCTGCCCAAGAGGAACAGCGATAAGCTGATCGCCAGAAAGA
AGGACTGGGACCCTAAGAAGTACGGCGGCTTCGACAGCCCCACCGTGGCCTATTCTGTGCTGGTGGTGGC
CAAAGTGGAAAAGGGCAAGTCCAAGAAACTGAAGAGTGTGAAAGAGCTGCTGGGGATCACCATCATGGAA
AGAAGCAGCTTCGAGAAGAATCCCATCGACTTTCTGGAAGCCAAGGGCTACAAAGAAGTGAAAAAGGACC
TGATCATCAAGCTGCCTAAGTACTCCCTGTTCGAGCTGGAAAACGGCCGGAAGAGAATGCTGGCCTCTGC
CGGCGAACTGCAGAAGGGAAACGAACTGGCCCTGCCCTCCAAATATGTGAACTTCCTGTACCTGGCCAGC
CACTATGAGAAGCTGAAGGGCTCCCCCGAGGATAATGAGCAGAAACAGCTGTTTGTGGAACAGCACAAGC
ACTACCTGGACGAGATCATCGAGCAGATCAGCGAGTTCTCCAAGAGAGTGATCCTGGCCGACGCTAATCT
GGACAAAGTGCTGTCCGCCTACAACAAGCACCGGGATAAGCCCATCAGAGAGCAGGCCGAGAATATCATC
CACCTGTTTACCCTGACCAATCTGGGAGCCCCTGCCGCCTTCAAGTACTTTGACACCACCATCGACCGGA
AGAGGTACACCAGCACCAAAGAGGTGCTGGACGCCACCCTGATCCACCAGAGCATCACCGGCCTGTACGA
GACACGGATCGACCTGTCTCAGCTGGGAGGCGACAGCCCCAAGAAGAAGAGAAAGGTGGAGGCCAGCTAA
GAATTCAATAAAAGATCTTTATTTTCATTAGATCTGTGTGTTGGTTTTTTGTGTGCGGCCGCAGGAACCC
CTAGTGATGGAGTTGGCCACTCCCTCTCTGCGCGCTCGCTCGCTCACTGAGGCCGGGCGACCAAAGGTCG
CCCGACGCCCGGGCTTTGCCCGGGCGGCCTCAGTGAGCGAGCGAGCGCGCAG
